>Addgene plasmid #197973 | pDEST_CMV_N_Flag_BIRC6 | addgene full sequence | sequence record 389121 | Addgene NGS Result
CCATTCGCCATTCAGGCTGCGCAACTGTTGGGAAGGGCGATCGGTGCGGGCCTCTTCGCTATTACGCCAG
CTGGCGAAAGGGGGATGTGCTGCAAGGCGATTAAGTTGGGTAACGCCAGGGTTTTCCCAGTCACGACGTT
GTAAAACGACGGCCAGTGCCAAGCTGATCTATACATTGAATCAATATTGGCAATTAGCCATATTAGTCAT
TGGTTATATAGCATAAATCAATATTGGCTATTGGCCATTGCATACGTTGTATCTATATCATAATATGTAC
ATTTATATTGGCTCATGTCCAATATGACCGCCATGTTGACATTGATTATTGACTAGTTATTAATAGTAAT
CAATTACGGGGTCATTAGTTCATAGCCCATATATGGAGTTCCGCGTTACATAACTTACGGTAAATGGCCC
GCCTGGCTGACCGCCCAACGACCCCCGCCCATTGACGTCAATAATGACGTATGTTCCCATAGTAACGCCA
ATAGGGACTTTCCATTGACGTCAATGGGTGGAGTATTTACGGTAAACTGCCCACTTGGCAGTACATCAAG
TGTATCATATGCCAAGTCCGCCCCCTATTGACGTCAATGACGGTAAATGGCCCGCCTGGCATTATGCCCA
GTACATGACCTTACGGGACTTTCCTACTTGGCAGTACATCTACGTATTAGTCATCGCTATTACCATGGTG
ATGCGGTTTTGGCAGTACACCAATGGGCGTGGATAGCGGTTTGACTCACGGGGATTTCCAAGTCTCCACC
CCATTGACGTCAATGGGAGTTTGTTTTGGCACCAAAATCAACGGGACTTTCCAAAATGTCGTAATAACCC
CGCCCCGTTGACGCAAATGGGCGGTAGGCGTGTACGGTGGGAGGTCTATATAAGCAGAGCTCGTTTAGTG
AACCGTCAGAATTGATCTACCATGGACTACAAAGACGATGACGACAAGCTTGCGGCCGCGAATTCATCGA
TAGATCTGATATCAACAAGTTTGTACAAAAAAGCAGGCTTAACCATGGTAACGGGTGGGGGTGCGGCACC
ACCCGGCACGGTCACTGAGCCGCTGCCATCCGTGATAGTGCTTTCTGCCGGTCGAAAGATGGCCGCAGCT
GCTGCCGCCGCCTCCGGACCTGGTTGTTCCTCTGCCGCAGGAGCTGGGGCTGCGGGGGTTAGCGAATGGC
TGGTACTGCGAGATGGCTGCATGCATTGCGATGCAGACGGGCTGCATAGTCTCTCCTACCACCCAGCGCT
TAATGCTATTCTGGCGGTTACCTCCCGCGGCACGATCAAGGTCATTGATGGAACAAGTGGGGCAACGCTC
CAAGCCTCCGCGCTGTCAGCCAAACCAGGCGGACAGGTTAAATGCCAGTACATTTCAGCAGTAGATAAGG
TTATTTTCGTCGATGACTATGCCGTGGGGTGTCGGAAAGATTTGAATGGGATACTCCTGCTGGATACGGC
GCTCCAGACCCCGGTCAGTAAGCAGGACGACGTTGTCCAGCTGGAACTCCCCGTGACCGAAGCACAGCAA
TTGCTCTCTGCCTGCCTCGAGAAAGTAGATATCAGCAGCACCGAAGGTTACGACCTCTTCATTACGCAGC
TTAAGGATGGCCTGAAGAATACCAGCCACGAGACAGCAGCGAATCACAAGGTAGCTAAATGGGCGACCGT
AACATTCCACCTTCCTCACCACGTGCTTAAATCTATAGCTTCTGCTATAGTCAACGAGCTGAAAAAAATA
AATCAGAACGTCGCTGCCCTTCCAGTGGCTAGTTCAGTTATGGATCGCTTGAGCTACCTCTTGCCTAGCG
CGCGCCCAGAGTTGGGAGTTGGCCCCGGGCGGTCCGTCGATCGATCACTTATGTACTCTGAAGCTAATCG
GAGAGAAACTTTTACCTCCTGGCCCCATGTCGGCTATCGATGGGCTCAGCCAGACCCGATGGCCCAGGCT
GGATTTTACCATCAACCTGCGTCTTCAGGTGATGACAGAGCGATGTGCTTTACCTGCTCAGTATGCCTGG
TATGTTGGGAGCCGACCGATGAGCCTTGGAGCGAGCATGAACGGCATTCACCGAATTGCCCGTTTGTCAA
GGGAGAACACACGCAGAATGTACCACTCTCTGTTACTCTGGCTACGTCCCCCGCACAATTTCCGTGTACC
GACGGAACAGATCGAATATCATGCTTTGGGAGCGGGTCCTGTCCACACTTCCTTGCAGCGGCTACCAAAC
GCGGAAAAATATGCATCTGGGATGTCTCAAAGCTTATGAAAGTCCATTTGAAATTCGAAATCAATGCATA
TGACCCTGCCATCGTACAGCAACTTATCTTGAGTGGCGATCCCTCCTCCGGTGTAGATAGCCGAAGACCT
ACGCTTGCGTGGCTCGAGGATTCATCATCTTGCTCTGACATCCCGAAACTCGAAGGAGATAGTGATGACC
TGCTCGAGGATTCAGACTCCGAAGAACACAGCAGGTCCGATAGCGTTACTGGGCATACCTCACAAAAAGA
GGCCATGGAAGTCTCCCTCGACATTACCGCGCTTTCTATCCTCCAACAGCCTGAAAAACTCCAATGGGAA
ATAGTGGCCAATGTGCTTGAAGACACTGTAAAAGATCTTGAGGAACTGGGAGCGAATCCCTGCCTGACTA
ACTCCAAATCTGAAAAAACGAAGGAGAAGCACCAGGAGCAGCATAACATTCCTTTCCCCTGTCTGCTTGC
GGGCGGACTTCTGACATACAAATCCCCAGCTACTTCACCTATTAGTTCAAATTCTCATAGGTCACTCGAT
GGCCTTTCTCGAACGCAGGGTGAATCCATTAGTGAGCAGGGTTCAACGGATAATGAATCCTGTACTAATA
GCGAGCTCAATTCTCCCTTGGTCAGACGCACTTTGCCTGTATTGCTTCTGTATTCTATCAAGGAGAGCGA
TGAAAAAGCAGGGAAAATATTTAGCCAAATGAACAATATTATGTCCAAAAGTCTTCATGATGATGGCTTC
ACGGTCCCGCAAATTATCGAGATGGAACTGGATTCACAAGAACAATTGCTCCTTCAAGACCCACCTGTTA
CATATATTCAACAATTCGCAGACGCCGCAGCAAATCTCACGAGCCCTGATTCCGAGAAATGGAATTCAGT
ATTCCCCAAGCCTGGTACGCTGGTTCAGTGTTTGCGACTGCCTAAATTCGCGGAAGAAGAGAATCTTTGC
ATAGACTCAATAACGCCTTGTGCAGATGGTATTCATTTGCTGGTGGGACTGCGCACGTGCCCAGTCGAGA
GCCTCTCAGCAATAAACCAAGTTGAAGCTTTGAACAACCTGAACAAGCTGAATAGCGCACTGTGTAATAG
ACGGAAAGGCGAACTCGAATCCAATTTGGCGGTTGTCAACGGTGCAAATATCTCCGTTATCCAACATGAA
TCCCCCGCTGATGTTCAAACTCCCCTCATAATTCAGCCTGAACAAAGGAACGTAAGTGGGGGATATTTGG
TGCTCTACAAAATGAATTACGCTACACGCATAGTAACTCTTGAGGAAGAGCCCATAAAGATTCAACATAT
CAAAGACCCGCAAGACACGATCACATCACTCATTCTCCTCCCCCCCGACATCCTCGACAATCGGGAAGAC
GACTGTGAGGAACCAATAGAGGACATGCAACTTACGTCCAAAAACGGCTTCGAACGGGAGAAGACTTCAG
ACATCAGTACACTGGGACACCTGGTAATTACGACTCAAGGCGGCTACGTTAAGATCCTTGATTTGAGCAA
TTTCGAAATCCTGGCGAAGGTTGAACCGCCCAAAAAAGAAGGAACAGAAGAGCAAGACACATTCGTCTCA
GTGATCTACTGTAGTGGCACTGACCGCCTTTGCGCGTGCACCAAGGGCGGGGAACTTCATTTTCTGCAGA
TAGGAGGCACATGTGACGACATAGACGAGGCCGACATATTGGTCGATGGGAGCCTTAGTAAGGGGATAGA
ACCGTCTTCTGAGGGCTCCAAGCCCCTTAGCAACCCTTCCAGTCCGGGTATCTCTGGCGTTGACCTGTTG
GTAGATCAACCGTTCACGCTCGAAATCTTGACTTCACTGGTGGAGCTGACTCGATTTGAGACCCTGACTC
CAAGATTCTCCGCAACTGTTCCTCCCTGTTGGGTAGAAGTCCAGCAAGAGCAGCAGCAGCGACGGCACCC
ACAACACCTCCACCAACAACATCACGGGGATGCCGCGCAACATACGAGAACGTGGAAACTGCAGACCGAT
TCAAACAGTTGGGACGAACACGTATTCGAATTGGTCCTCCCTAAGGCATGCATGGTTGGACATGTCGACT
TCAAATTTGTCCTCAATAGTAACATTACTAATATTCCGCAAATTCAAGTTACTCTGCTGAAAAACAAGGC
ACCGGGGTTGGGAAAAGTCAATGCGTTGAATATAGAAGTCGAGCAAAACGGAAAACCCTCATTGGTTGAC
CTTAATGAAGAGATGCAACACATGGATGTTGAGGAAAGTCAGTGCCTCAGACTTTGTCCCTTCCTTGAAG
ACCACAAAGAAGATATTCTCTGCGGTCCCGTTTGGTTGGCCTCCGGCCTGGACTTGTCCGGCCACGCAGG
GATGCTTACACTTACGAGTCCAAAGCTGGTGAAAGGGATGGCGGGAGGCAAGTACAGGTCTTTCCTCATA
CACGTTAAAGCAGTAAACGAACGGGGGACTGAGGAAATATGCAACGGGGGTATGAGGCCAGTCGTTCGCC
TCCCTTCACTCAAACATCAGAGCAACAAAGGCTACTCCCTCGCTAGTTTGCTCGCAAAAGTGGCTGCGGG
GAAGGAGAAATCTTCCAATGTTAAGAATGAGAACACCAGTGGCACTCGCAAATCTGAAAATCTTCGAGGC
TGCGACCTCTTGCAGGAAGTTTCAGTGACAATCAGGCGATTCAAAAAAACTTCCATATCTAAGGAGAGAG
TACAACGCTGTGCTATGTTGCAATTTAGCGAATTTCATGAAAAGCTCGTTAATACACTGTGTCGAAAAAC
GGATGATGGGCAGATAACCGAGCATGCGCAGTCTCTGGTCCTTGACACACTCTGCTGGCTGGCGGGGGTA
CACTCCAATGGCCCAGGTAGCTCCAAGGAAGGTAACGAAAATCTCCTGTCAAAAACCCGGAAATTCCTGA
GTGATATTGTGCGCGTCTGCTTTTTCGAAGCCGGGCGAAGTATAGCACACAAATGCGCTAGGTTTCTCGC
GCTCTGTATCTCAAACGGTAAGTGCGATCCTTGCCAACCCGCGTTCGGTCCAGTCCTTTTGAAGGCCCTC
CTCGATAACATGTCATTTCTGCCGGCTGCCACGACTGGGGGCTCAGTGTACTGGTATTTTGTTCTTCTGA
ACTACGTCAAGGATGAAGATCTTGCTGGCTGCAGTACGGCCTGTGCCTCACTTTTGACTGCTGTCTCCCG
CCAACTGCAGGATCGCTTGACACCGATGGAAGCGCTTCTCCAGACACGATATGGACTCTACTCCTCTCCG
TTCGACCCAGTGCTGTTCGACCTTGAGATGTCTGGGTCTTCATGCAAGAATGTATATAACAGCAGCATAG
GGGTCCAGTCTGACGAAATAGATTTGTCCGACGTACTCAGTGGAAACGGTAAGGTTTCAAGTTGTACGGC
GGCTGAAGGCTCATTTACTAGCCTTACCGGACTTCTTGAAGTCGAGCCGCTCCATTTCACATGTGTTTCA
ACATCTGACGGGACGCGGATTGAGCGAGATGATGCTATGAGTAGCTTCGGTGTGACACCGGCGGTGGGAG
GGCTCTCCTCAGGAACGGTAGGGGAGGCATCAACGGCTCTGAGTTCCGCTGCACAGGTGGCTCTGCAGTC
TCTGTCCCATGCCATGGCCAGTGCGGAGCAGCAACTCCAGGTTCTGCAGGAAAAGCAGCAACAACTTCTT
AAGCTGCAACAACAGAAGGCGAAGTTGGAGGCGAAACTGCACCAAACAACCGCAGCGGCAGCCGCAGCTG
CGTCAGCTGTCGGCCCCGTACACAATAGCGTCCCTAGCAACCCCGTCGCTGCCCCGGGCTTCTTTATACA
CCCAAGCGATGTGATCCCGCCTACTCCAAAAACGACACCCCTGTTTATGACTCCACCCTTGACGCCGCCA
AATGAAGCTGTTTCTGTCGTCATCAACGCAGAGTTGGCCCAGCTTTTCCCGGGTTCAGTTATTGACCCGC
CTGCCGTCAATCTCGCAGCACACAACAAAAACTCAAACAAATCCCGAATGAACCCTTTGGGGTCAGGACT
TGCTCTTGCCATCTCACACGCTAGCCACTTCCTTCAGCCCCCTCCCCATCAATCCATCATAATTGAACGG
ATGCATAGTGGAGCTAGACGCTTCGTTACGTTGGATTTCGGAAGGCCAATCCTCCTGACAGACGTTCTTA
TACCCACCTGTGGCGACTTGGCTAGCCTTTCCATTGATATATGGACCCTGGGTGAAGAGGTTGACGGTCG
CAGACTGGTTGTAGCAACAGACATTAGCACTCACTCCCTGATTTTGCATGATCTCATTCCGCCCCCCGTA
TGTCGCTTCATGAAAATTACAGTCATCGGCCGGTATGGTTCAACGAATGCAAGGGCGAAGATACCACTCG
GTTTTTACTATGGACACACGTACATTCTTCCTTGGGAGTCCGAGCTTAAGTTGATGCATGACCCATTGAA
AGGCGAAGGGGAATCTGCCAATCAGCCCGAGATTGATCAGCACCTTGCCATGATGGTGGCATTGCAAGAA
GACATTCAGTGTCGCTACAATCTGGCTTGTCACCGCTTGGAAACCTTGCTCCAGTCCATTGATCTTCCAC
CATTGAATAGCGCTAACAACGCGCAGTACTTCCTGAGGAAACCCGACAAAGCTGTCGAGGAAGATTCTAG
GGTCTTCTCTGCATACCAGGACTGTATTCAACTTCAGCTTCAGCTCAACCTTGCCCACAATGCTGTTCAA
CGCCTGAAGGTTGCCTTGGGGGCCTCAAGAAAGATGCTCTCTGAAACAAGTAATCCCGAAGACCTGATAC
AGACAAGCTCCACAGAACAACTGCGAACGATCATACGGTACTTGCTGGACACGCTTCTCTCCTTGTTGCA
CGCAAGCAATGGACATTCCGTGCCAGCAGTCCTGCAGAGCACATTCCATGCGCAAGCTTGTGAGGAACTC
TTCAAGCATTTGTGTATTTCAGGGACACCAAAGATTAGGCTTCACACAGGGCTTTTGCTGGTGCAATTGT
GCGGCGGGGAGAGGTGGTGGGGTCAATTTCTTTCCAACGTTTTGCAGGAGCTTTATAATTCTGAACAACT
TTTGATATTTCCGCAAGACCGGGTGTTCATGTTGCTCAGCTGCATTGGACAGCGAAGCTTGTCTAATAGC
GGTGTACTCGAATCCCTGCTGAACCTCTTGGATAATTTGCTTTCCCCGTTGCAGCCACAGCTCCCCATGC
ACCGACGGACTGAAGGGGTTCTTGACATCCCAATGATATCATGGGTCGTAATGTTGGTCAGTCGGTTGCT
TGACTATGTGGCAACCGTAGAGGATGAAGCAGCCGCAGCAAAAAAACCTTTGAATGGCAATCAGTGGTCT
TTCATAAACAATAATCTTCATACACAATCCTTGAACCGCTCTAGCAAAGGGTCAAGTAGCCTGGATAGAT
TGTACTCAAGAAAAATCCGGAAACAACTCGTTCATCATAAGCAGCAGCTTAACCTCCTCAAGGCGAAACA
AAAGGCTCTGGTTGAGCAGATGGAGAAAGAAAAAATTCAGTCAAATAAGGGATCTAGCTATAAGTTGCTC
GTTGAGCAGGCCAAACTTAAGCAAGCAACGAGTAAGCATTTTAAAGATCTCATTAGGCTGAGACGGACGG
CCGAGTGGAGTAGAAGTAATCTTGATACAGAAGTTACCACGGCCAAGGAGTCTCCGGAAATTGAACCACT
GCCTTTCACTTTGGCCCATGAAAGGTGCATTAGCGTGGTTCAAAAGCTTGTTCTTTTCTTGTTGTCTATG
GATTTCACATGTCATGCCGACCTCTTGCTCTTCGTTTGTAAGGTCTTGGCACGAATTGCTAATGCGACCA
GGCCAACAATACACTTGTGCGAAATTGTAAATGAACCCCAACTGGAAAGATTGCTGCTCTTGTTGGTCGG
GACGGACTTCAACCGAGGCGACATCAGCTGGGGCGGCGCCTGGGCCCAATACTCATTGACTTGTATGCTC
CAAGATATACTCGCAGGAGAGTTGCTTGCTCCGGTGGCCGCCGAAGCGATGGAAGAAGGGACCGTTGGTG
ATGATGTTGGAGCTACGGCGGGGGATTCCGATGATAGTCTGCAACAATCATCAGTTCAGCTTCTGGAGAC
CATTGACGAACCCCTTACCCACGACATCACTGGTGCACCCCCCCTGTCATCACTTGAGAAAGACAAAGAG
ATAGATCTCGAGCTTCTCCAGGACCTTATGGAAGTAGACATCGATCCACTCGACATAGACCTGGAGAAGG
ACCCATTGGCGGCAAAGGTATTCAAACCCATCTCATCTACTTGGTACGATTATTGGGGCGCGGACTACGG
TACATATAACTATAATCCTTACATAGGTGGACTTGGAATCCCAGTTGCGAAACCTCCAGCGAATACTGAG
AAGAACGGTAGTCAGACTGTATCCGTGTCCGTTTCTCAAGCCCTGGATGCTCGCCTGGAAGTGGGTTTGG
AGCAGCAGGCAGAGTTGATGTTGAAAATGATGAGCACTCTTGAAGCGGACAGTATATTGCAGGCTCTGAC
CAATACGTCACCTACCTTGTCTCAGAGCCCAACTGGGACCGATGATTCACTCCTTGGTGGGCTTCAAGCT
GCGAATCAAACCAGCCAGCTGATTATACAGCTCTCATCTGTACCTATGCTGAACGTTTGTTTCAACAAAC
TTTTCTCCATGCTCCAGGTTCACCACGTGCAGCTTGAGTCCTTGCTCCAACTGTGGCTTACACTTTCCCT
GAATAGTTCCTCTACAGGCAATAAGGAAAATGGTGCAGATATCTTTCTGTACAATGCCAATAGAATACCG
GTGATTAGTCTTAATCAAGCCTCTATCACCAGCTTCCTCACCGTGCTGGCGTGGTATCCCAACACACTTT
TGCGCACCTGGTGCTTGGTTTTGCATAGTCTGACCCTGATGACAAATATGCAATTGAATTCAGGTAGTTC
CAGCGCTATAGGAACTCAGGAATCTACGGCACACCTGTTGGTGTCAGATCCAAACCTGATCCACGTACTG
GTTAAATTCCTCTCTGGTACTTCCCCGCATGGTACGAACCAACACAGCCCACAAGTTGGACCTACAGCCA
CCCAGGCGATGCAGGAGTTTTTGACCAGACTCCAGGTACACCTTTCTTCAACCTGCCCTCAGATATTCTC
AGAATTCCTCCTCAAGCTTATTCATATCCTCAGTACCGAAAGAGGGGCGTTCCAGACGGGGCAAGGTCCT
TTGGATGCTCAAGTCAAGCTGTTGGAGTTCACCCTTGAACAAAACTTCGAGGTTGTAAGTGTCTCTACTA
TATCTGCTGTCATCGAAAGCGTTACGTTCCTTGTACACCATTATATCACATGCTCAGATAAGGTCATGTC
AAGAAGTGGCTCAGACAGTAGTGTGGGCGCTCGGGCTTGTTTTGGTGGTCTCTTCGCTAATCTGATCCGA
CCTGGAGACGCAAAAGCAGTGTGCGGAGAGATGACCAGAGATCAGTTGATGTTCGATCTTCTGAAGCTCG
TCAACATCCTTGTGCAACTGCCTTTGAGTGGCAATAGGGAATACAGTGCTAGAGTAAGCGTCACAACTAA
TACGACGGATTCCGTTTCCGACGAAGAAAAAGTGTCCGGGGGTAAAGATGGAAATGGTTCCAGCACCAGC
GTACAAGGATCCCCAGCCTACGTGGCGGATCTCGTGCTCGCCAATCAACAGATAATGAGTCAAATTCTGT
CCGCACTCGGCTTGTGCAATTCCTCTGCAATGGCCATGATTATAGGAGCTTCTGGGTTGCATTTGACTAA
GCATGAAAACTTTCATGGCGGTTTGGATGCGATCTCTGTGGGAGATGGACTTTTCACGATTCTGACTACT
TTGAGCAAGAAAGCGTCTACGGTTCACATGATGCTGCAGCCGATCTTGACATATATGGCATGTGGATACA
TGGGCCGGCAGGGGTCACTTGCCACATGCCAGTTGTCTGAGCCTCTGCTGTGGTTCATACTCCGAGTCCT
CGATACTTCTGACGCGCTTAAAGCCTTCCATGACATGGGAGGAGTGCAGCTCATCTGCAATAACATGGTT
ACAAGCACTAGAGCGATTGTCAACACAGCAAGATCTATGGTCTCCACCATTATGAAGTTCCTTGACTCTG
GGCCGAACAAGGCAGTCGATTCTACCTTGAAGACGAGGATCCTTGCCTCTGAGCCAGATAATGCTGAAGG
AATACACAATTTTGCACCTTTGGGTACAATTACGAGCTCTTCTCCAACGGCACAGCCGGCGGAAGTCCTG
CTTCAAGCCACTCCTCCTCACCGGAGGGCCAGATCCGCAGCTTGGTCATATATATTCTTGCCAGAGGAAG
CATGGTGCGATCTCACTATTCATCTCCCTGCCGCGGTGCTCCTTAAGGAAATCCATATTCAGCCTCACCT
GGCTTCTTTGGCTACGTGTCCATCCTCTGTATCAGTCGAGGTTAGTGCGGATGGAGTAAATATGCTCCCG
CTCAGTACTCCGGTCGTAACTTCAGGACTTACCTACATAAAGATCCAACTTGTAAAAGCTGAGGTAGCTT
CCGCGGTCTGCTTGCGCTTGCACCGCCCCCGCGACGCTTCCACGCTCGGGCTTTCCCAGATTAAACTCCT
GGGGCTTACAGCGTTTGGGACCACATCTTCTGCTACGGTAAATAATCCGTTTTTGCCTTCCGAAGATCAA
GTTAGCAAAACATCTATCGGATGGCTCCGGCTCCTCCATCACTGTCTCACGCATATCTCAGATCTGGAAG
GAATGATGGCTTCAGCGGCTGCCCCCACGGCCAATCTTCTCCAGACTTGCGCCGCACTTCTCATGTCCCC
CTATTGCGGAATGCACTCACCCAATATTGAGGTCGTCTTGGTTAAAATCGGCCTCCAGTCAACTCGGATA
GGTCTCAAGCTTATAGACATCTTGTTGCGGAATTGTGCAGCTAGTGGTTCTGATCCTACAGATCTGAACA
GTCCACTGTTGTTTGGTCGGTTGAATGGCCTCTCTAGCGATAGTACAATAGACATTTTGTATCAACTTGG
AACTACCCAAGATCCGGGAACCAAAGATCGGATTCAGGCATTGCTCAAATGGGTAAGCGATAGCGCGCGC
GTAGCAGCTATGAAAAGATCTGGCCGAATGAATTACATGTGCCCGAATTCCAGCACTGTAGAATACGGGC
TTCTGATGCCGTCACCGAGTCACCTGCATTGCGTTGCGGCAATTCTGTGGCACTCCTATGAGTTGCTCGT
TGAATACGACTTGCCAGCACTGCTGGATCAGGAGCTCTTTGAGCTTCTGTTTAATTGGTCCATGTCTCTG
CCGTGTAATATGGTTCTCAAAAAGGCTGTTGACAGCTTGCTTTGCTCTATGTGTCACGTACATCCTAACT
ACTTCTCTCTGTTGATGGGTTGGATGGGCATAACCCCCCCGCCGGTTCAATGCCATCACCGCTTGTCCAT
GACAGATGACAGCAAAAAGCAAGACTTGTCTTCATCTCTGACAGATGATTCTAAAAATGCCCAAGCACCC
TTGGCGCTGACTGAAAGCCACTTGGCTACCCTCGCAAGTTCTTCACAGTCTCCTGAAGCTATTAAGCAGC
TCCTGGACAGCGGGCTGCCGAGCCTCCTTGTTCGGAGCTTGGCTTCATTCTGTTTTTCCCACATAAGTAG
TAGTGAATCCATTGCACAGAGCATTGACATTTCACAGGATAAACTCCGGCGGCATCATGTTCCCCAGCAA
TGTAACAAAATGCCGATTACGGCGGATCTCGTCGCCCCGATATTGCGGTTCCTTACCGAGGTCGGTAACA
GCCACATCATGAAAGACTGGCTGGGTGGTTCCGAAGTCAATCCTCTCTGGACTGCACTGCTGTTCTTGTT
GTGTCATTCTGGGAGTACCAGCGGCTCACACAATCTCGGGGCCCAGCAGACGAGCGCTAGGTCTGCCAGC
TTGAGTTCTGCCGCTACTACGGGTCTTACAACACAACAAAGAACCGCTATAGAAAACGCGACAGTGGCGT
TTTTTCTCCAGTGCATAAGTTGCCACCCAAATAATCAAAAGCTTATGGCTCAAGTGCTTTGCGAGCTCTT
TCAGACCAGTCCACAGAGGGGCAATCTCCCGACGTCTGGCAACATAAGCGGTTTTATCAGACGACTCTTC
CTTCAACTCATGCTGGAGGACGAAAAGGTCACTATGTTCCTGCAGAGCCCGTGCCCGCTCTATAAGGGAA
GGATAAATGCCACGAGCCATGTCATTCAGCACCCGATGTACGGGGCCGGGCACAAATTTAGAACACTCCA
CCTGCCAGTATCTACGACGCTTTCAGATGTCCTTGATAGGGTCTCCGATACTCCGAGCATCACCGCCAAG
CTTATCTCCGAGCAGAAAGATGACAAAGAAAAAAAAAACCACGAGGAAAAAGAGAAAGTCAAAGCCGAAA
ATGGCTTTCAGGATAACTACTCCGTGGTAGTCGCCTCCGGGCTCAAGAGTCAAAGCAAGAGGGCGGTCAG
CGCGACCCCTCCTCGACCACCATCACGCCGCGGGAGGACGATACCGGACAAGATCGGAAGCACGAGCGGC
GCCGAGGCAGCGAATAAAATCATCACGGTACCAGTGTTTCATCTGTTCCATAAGCTTCTCGCAGGTCAGC
CACTGCCAGCGGAAATGACTCTGGCTCAACTGCTCACCCTGCTTTATGACCGCAAGTTGCCTCAGGGGTA
CAGATCTATAGATCTTACGGTTAAGCTGGGCAGTCGGGTGATTACAGACCCTTCACTGTCCAAAACTGAT
TCCTATAAGCGCTTGCACCCTGAAAAGGATCACGGTGACCTCCTTGCTTCCTGCCCAGAGGACGAGGCCT
TGACACCCGGCGACGAATGCATGGACGGAATTTTGGATGAAAGCCTGCTGGAAACCTGTCCGATACAATC
CCCGCTCCAGGTATTCGCCGGGATGGGTGGTCTTGCTCTCATCGCCGAGAGGTTGCCCATGCTTTATCCT
GAAGTGATCCAGCAGGTATCAGCTCCGGTTGTAACCTCAACCACCCAAGAGAAACCTAAAGATTCAGATC
AATTTGAATGGGTGACAATTGAGCAGAGCGGCGAATTGGTGTATGAGGCCCCCGAAACGGTTGCTGCCGA
GCCGCCCCCAATAAAATCCGCCGTCCAGACAATGTCTCCAATACCAGCGCACTCTTTGGCGGCATTTGGG
CTTTTTCTTAGGCTCCCTGGTTACGCTGAAGTCCTGCTGAAAGAACGCAAGCATGCGCAATGCCTTCTGC
GGCTCGTTTTGGGGGTGACGGACGATGGAGAAGGTTCCCATATCCTTCAGAGCCCCAGCGCGAACGTATT
GCCCACACTTCCTTTTCATGTGCTCCGATCCCTCTTTTCAACTACCCCCCTCACAACTGATGACGGCGTC
CTTCTGCGACGAATGGCCCTTGAGATCGGGGCCTTGCACCTCATTCTCGTGTGCCTCAGTGCGTTGAGCC
ACCACAGTCCCCGGGTCCCAAACAGCAGCGTGAACCAGACGGAACCACAGGTGAGCAGCTCCCACAACCC
CACGAGTACCGAGGAGCAGCAGCTCTACTGGGCAAAAGGGACCGGATTTGGGACTGGCTCAACCGCCTCC
GGATGGGATGTGGAACAAGCTCTTACGAAGCAAAGGTTGGAGGAGGAACATGTAACTTGTCTGCTCCAGG
TGCTTGCGAGCTATATAAACCCTGTGTCTTCAGCGGTGAATGGCGAGGCACAATCCAGTCACGAAACGCG
CGGTCAGAATTCCAATGCTCTCCCCAGTGTGCTCCTGGAGCTTCTTAGCCAGAGTTGTTTGATACCTGCC
ATGAGTTCATACCTTCGAAACGACTCTGTGCTGGACATGGCGAGACATGTTCCCTTGTATAGAGCTCTTC
TGGAACTGCTGAGAGCTATAGCCAGTTGCGCTGCCATGGTGCCTCTCCTGCTCCCCCTGAGCACCGAGAA
TGGCGAGGAGGAGGAGGAGCAGAGCGAGTGCCAGACCAGTGTTGGCACTCTCCTTGCCAAAATGAAAACT
TGTGTCGATACTTATACCAACCGCCTGCGGTCTAAGAGAGAGAATGTTAAAACCGGAGTTAAGCCAGACG
CATCTGACCAGGAACCCGAAGGGCTTACTTTGCTCGTACCAGATATACAGAAAACAGCTGAAATTGTTTA
CGCTGCAACAACATCACTCCGACAGGCCAACCAGGAGAAGAAACTTGGGGAGTATTCAAAGAAAGCGGCC
ATGAAGCCTAAGCCGCTGTCCGTCCTGAAATCCCTTGAGGAAAAGTATGTCGCAGTGATGAAAAAGCTCC
AATTCGACACTTTTGAAATGGTGTCTGAAGACGAGGACGGCAAGCTGGGATTCAAAGTGAACTATCATTA
TATGAGCCAGGTCAAAAACGCTAACGATGCAAATAGTGCAGCTAGGGCTCGGCGCCTTGCTCAAGAAGCG
GTTACCCTCAGTACTAGTCTCCCCTTGTCATCCAGTAGTTCAGTCTTCGTGAGATGTGATGAAGAGAGAT
TGGATATTATGAAAGTTCTGATCACCGGCCCCGCAGACACTCCTTATGCAAACGGATGCTTCGAGTTTGA
CGTTTACTTCCCACAGGATTACCCTTCCAGCCCGCCCCTTGTCAATTTGGAAACTACCGGGGGTCACTCC
GTACGCTTCAACCCCAACCTGTATAACGACGGCAAAGTTTGCCTCTCAATTCTGAATACATGGCATGGAA
GACCCGAAGAAAAATGGAACCCGCAAACATCATCATTTCTCCAGGTACTCGTGTCCGTTCAATCATTGAT
CCTCGTGGCGGAACCTTACTTTAACGAGCCTGGTTACGAGAGGTCTCGAGGCACACCATCTGGTACTCAA
TCCAGCAGGGAGTACGATGGCAATATCCGCCAAGCTACAGTGAAGTGGGCTATGCTCGAACAGATTAGGA
ATCCCTCTCCTTGCTTCAAGGAGGTGATACATAAACATTTCTATTTGAAAAGAGTAGAAATTATGGCGCA
GTGTGAAGAGTGGATAGCAGACATCCAACAATATTCCTCAGACAAACGGGTCGGACGGACTATGTCTCAT
CACGCAGCGGCTCTCAAACGACATACGGCCCAACTCCGCGAGGAACTCTTGAAATTGCCGTGTCCTGAGG
GTTTGGATCCTGACACGGACGACGCCCCAGAAGTATGTAGAGCCACTACAGGTGCGGAAGAGACCCTTAT
GCACGATCAGGTAAAACCCTCAAGTTCAAAGGAACTTCCGTCCGACTTTCAGCTTTGAGCGGCCGCTACC
CAGCTTTCTTGTACAAAGTGGTTGATATCGGTACCAGTCGACTCTAGAGGATCCCGGGTGGCATCCCTGT
GACCCCTCCCCAGTGCCTCTCCTGGCCCTGGAAGTTGCCACTCCAGTGCCCACCAGCCTTGTCCTAATAA
AATTAAGTTGCATCATTTTGTCTGACTAGGTGTCCTTCTATAATATTATGGGGTGGAGGGGGGTGGTATG
GAGCAAGGGGCAAGTTGGGAAGACAACCTGTAGGGCCTGCGGGGTCTATTGGGAACCAAGCTGGAGTGCA
GTGGCACAATCTTGGCTCACTGCAATCTCCGCCTCCTGGGTTCAAGCGATTCTCCTGCCTCAGCCTCCCG
AGTTGTTGGGATTCCAGGCATGCATGACCAGGCTCAGCTAATTTTTGTTTTTTTGGTAGAGACGGGGTTT
CACCATATTGGCCAGGCTGGTCTCCAACTCCTAATCTCAGGTGATCTACCCACCTTGGCCTCCCAAATTG
CTGGGATTACAGGCGTGAACCACTGCTCCCTTCCCTGTCCTTCTGATTTTAAAATAACTATACCAGCAGG
AGGACGTCCAGACACAGCATAGGCTACCTGGCCATGCCCAACCGGTGGGACATTTGAGTTGCTTGCTTGG
CACTGTCCTCTCATGCGTTGGGTCCACTCAGTAGATGCCTGTTGAATTGGGTACGCGGCCAGCTTGGCTG
TGGAATGTGTGTCAGTTAGGGTGTGGAAAGTCCCCAGGCTCCCCAGCAGGCAGAAGTATGCAAAGCATGC
ATCTCAATTAGTCAGCAACCAGGTGTGGAAAGTCCCCAGGCTCCCCAGCAGGCAGAAGTATGCAAAGCAT
GCATCTCAATTAGTCAGCAACCATAGTCCCGCCCCTAACTCCGCCCATCCCGCCCCTAACTCCGCCCAGT
TCCGCCCATTCTCCGCCCCATGGCTGACTAATTTTTTTTATTTATGCAGAGGCCGAGGCCGCCTCGGCCT
CTGAGCTATTCCAGAAGTAGTGAGGAGGCTTTTTTGGAGGCCTAGGCTTTTGCAAAAAGCTCCTCGAGGA
ACTGAAAAACCAGAAAGTTAATTCCCTATAGTGAGTCGTATTAAATTCGTAATCATGTCATAGCTGTTTC
CTGTGTGAAATTGTTATCCGCTCACAATTCCACACAACATACGAGCCGGAAGCATAAAGTGTAAAGCCTG
GGGTGCCTAATGAGTGAGCTAACTCACATTAATTGCGTTGCGCTCACTGCCCGCTTTCCAGTCGGGAAAC
CTGTCGTGCCAGCTGCATTAATGAATCGGCCAACGCGCGGGGAGAGGCGGTTTGCGTATTGGGCGCTCTT
CCGCTTCCTCGCTCACTGACTCGCTGCGCTCGGTCGTTCGGCTGCGGCGAGCGGTATCAGCTCACTCAAA
GGCGGTAATACGGTTATCCACAGAATCAGGGGATAACGCAGGAAAGAACATGTGAGCAAAAGGCCAGCAA
AAGGCCAGGAACCGTAAAAAGGCCGCGTTGCTGGCGTTTTTCCATAGGCTCCGCCCCCCTGACGAGCATC
ACAAAAATCGACGCTCAAGTCAGAGGTGGCGAAACCCGACAGGACTATAAAGATACCAGGCGTTTCCCCC
TGGAAGCTCCCTCGTGCGCTCTCCTGTTCCGACCCTGCCGCTTACCGGATACCTGTCCGCCTTTCTCCCT
TCGGGAAGCGTGGCGCTTTCTCATAGCTCACGCTGTAGGTATCTCAGTTCGGTGTAGGTCGTTCGCTCCA
AGCTGGGCTGTGTGCACGAACCCCCCGTTCAGCCCGACCGCTGCGCCTTATCCGGTAACTATCGTCTTGA
GTCCAACCCGGTAAGACACGACTTATCGCCACTGGCAGCAGCCACTGGTAACAGGATTAGCAGAGCGAGG
TATGTAGGCGGTGCTACAGAGTTCTTGAAGTGGTGGCCTAACTACGGCTACACTAGAAGAACAGTATTTG
GTATCTGCGCTCTGCTGAAGCCAGTTACCTTCGGAAAAAGAGTTGGTAGCTCTTGATCCGGCAAACAAAC
CACCGCTGGTAGCGGTGGTTTTTTTGTTTGCAAGCAGCAGATTACGCGCAGAAAAAAAGGATCTCAAGAA
GATCCTTTGATCTTTTCTACGGGGTCTGACGCTCAGTGGAACGAAAACTCACGTTAAGGGATTTTGGTCA
TGAGATTATCAAAAAGGATCTTCACCTAGATCCTTTTAAATTAAAAATGAAGTTTTAAATCAATCTAAAG
TATATATGAGTAAACTTGGTCTGACAGTTACCAATGCTTAATCAGTGAGGCACCTATCTCAGCGATCTGT
CTATTTCGTTCATCCATAGTTGCCTGACTCCCCGTCGTGTAGATAACTACGATACGGGAGGGCTTACCAT
CTGGCCCCAGTGCTGCAATGATACCGCGAGACCCACGCTCACCGGCTCCAGATTTATCAGCAATAAACCA
GCCAGCCGGAAGGGCCGAGCGCAGAAGTGGTCCTGCAACTTTATCCGCCTCCATCCAGTCTATTAATTGT
TGCCGGGAAGCTAGAGTAAGTAGTTCGCCAGTTAATAGTTTGCGCAACGTTGTTGCCATTGCTACAGGCA
TCGTGGTGTCACGCTCGTCGTTTGGTATGGCTTCATTCAGCTCCGGTTCCCAACGATCAAGGCGAGTTAC
ATGATCCCCCATGTTGTGCAAAAAAGCGGTTAGCTCCTTCGGTCCTCCGATCGTTGTCAGAAGTAAGTTG
GCCGCAGTGTTATCACTCATGGTTATGGCAGCACTGCATAATTCTCTTACTGTCATGCCATCCGTAAGAT
GCTTTTCTGTGACTGGTGAGTACTCAACCAAGTCATTCTGAGAATAGTGTATGCGGCGACCGAGTTGCTC
TTGCCCGGCGTCAATACGGGATAATACCGCGCCACATAGCAGAACTTTAAAAGTGCTCATCATTGGAAAA
CGTTCTTCGGGGCGAAAACTCTCAAGGATCTTACCGCTGTTGAGATCCAGTTCGATGTAACCCACTCGTG
CACCCAACTGATCTTCAGCATCTTTTACTTTCACCAGCGTTTCTGGGTGAGCAAAAACAGGAAGGCAAAA
TGCCGCAAAAAAGGGAATAAGGGCGACACGGAAATGTTGAATACTCATACTCTTCCTTTTTCAATATTAT
TGAAGCATTTATCAGGGTTATTGTCTCATGAGCGGATACATATTTGAATGTATTTAGAAAAATAAACAAA
TAGGGGTTCCGCGCACATTTCCCCGAAAAGTGCCACCTG
[124 nt withheld, positions 18870-18993]
C
[91 nt withheld, positions 18995-19085]
A
[49 nt withheld, positions 19087-19135]
CCTTTGACGTTGGAGTCCACGTTCTTT
[37 nt withheld, positions 19163-19199]
ACCCTATCTCGGTCTATTCTTTTGATTTATAAGGGATTTTGCCGATTTCGGCCTATTGGTTAAAAAATGA
GCTGATTTAACAAAAATTTAACGCGAATTTTAACAAAATATTAACGCTTACAATTT
Features (pLannotate 1.2.2; 18 found; start..end, strand, type, name):
      4..158     -  CDS            lacZα (fragment): LacZα fragment of β-galactosidase; lacZ fragment
    318..697     +  enhancer       CMV enhancer: human cytomegalovirus immediate early enhancer
    699..898     +  promoter       CMV promoter: human cytomegalovirus (CMV) immediate early promoter
    995..1019    +  protein_bind   attB1: mutant version of attB; recombination site for the Gateway® BP reaction BP Clonase™
   1025..15595   +  CDS            BIRC6: BIRC6_HUMAN - Also known as KIAA1289. Experimental evidence at protein level: Swiss-Prot protein existence level 1. Anti-apoptotic protein which can regulate cell death by controlling caspases and by acting as an E3 ubiquitin-protein ligase. Has an unusual ubiquitin conjugation system in that it could combine in a single polypeptide, ubiquitin conjugating (E2) with ubiquitin ligase (E3) activity, forming a chimeric E2/E3 ubiquitin ligase. Its tragets include CASP9 and DIABLO/SMAC. Acts as an inhibitor of CASP3, CASP7 and CASP9. Important regulator for the final stages of cytokinesis. Crucial f
  15608..15632   -  protein_bind   attB2: mutant version of attB; recombination site for the Gateway® BP reaction BP Clonase™
  15647..15665   -  misc_feature   MCS (fragment): pUC18/19 multiple cloning site
  15666..16288   +  polyA_signal   hGH poly(A) signal: human growth hormone polyadenylation signal
  16317..16646   +  promoter       SV40 promoter: SV40 enhancer and early promoter
  16685..16703   -  promoter       T7 promoter: promoter for bacteriophage T7 RNA polymerase
  16739..16761   -  protein_bind   lac operator (fragment): The lac repressor binds to the lac operator to inhibit transcription in E. coli. This inhibition can be relieved by adding lactose or isopropyl-β-D-thiogalactopyranoside (IPTG). lac repressor encoded by lacI
  16765..16795   -  promoter       lac promoter: promoter for the E. coli lac operon
  16810..16831   -  protein_bind   CAP binding site: CAP binding activates transcription in the presence of cAMP. E. coli catabolite activator protein
  16844..16936   -  CDS            lacI (fragment): lac repressor; lacI; The lac repressor binds to the lac operator to inhibit transcription in E. coli. This inhibition can be relieved by adding lactose or isopropyl-β-D-thiogalactopyranoside (IPTG).
  17119..17707   -  rep_origin     ori: high-copy-number ColE1/pMB1/pBR322/pUC origin of replication
  17878..18738   -  CDS            AmpR: β-lactamase; bla; confers resistance to ampicillin, carbenicillin, and related antibiotics
  18739..18843   -  promoter       AmpR promoter: bla
  18870..19298   +  rep_origin     f1 ori (sequence partly withheld): f1 bacteriophage origin of replication; arrow indicates direction of (+) strand synthesis
