[The description below was written by a language model from this plasmid's Addgene catalogue record and pLannotate feature annotations shown in this document.]
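Description:
pDEST_CMV_N_Flag_BIRC6 is a mammalian expression plasmid of about 19.3 kb, built by Gateway recombination into the pDEST_CMV_N_FLAG destination backbone, for producing full-length human BIRC6 (also called BRUCE or APOLLON) with an N-terminal FLAG tag. It is maintained in E. coli through a high-copy ColE1/pUC-type origin and selected with ampicillin via the β-lactamase gene. An f1 phage origin is also present, along with pUC-derived remnants (lacZα and lacI fragments, lac promoter/operator, a T7 promoter and a piece of the multiple cloning site) that have no evident role in expression of the insert.

The expression cassette consists of the human cytomegalovirus immediate-early enhancer and promoter, followed by an attB1 site, the roughly 14.6 kb BIRC6 open reading frame, an attB2 site and the human growth hormone polyadenylation signal. The attB sites are the scars left by the Gateway reaction that transferred the coding sequence into the vector. The FLAG tag is recorded in the catalogue as N-terminal on the insert but is not annotated separately in the feature table. An SV40 enhancer/early promoter lies downstream of the poly(A) signal, but no mammalian selection marker is annotated after it. BIRC6 is a very large anti-apoptotic protein that combines ubiquitin-conjugating (E2) and ligase (E3) activities, inhibits caspases 3, 7 and 9, and targets caspase-9 and SMAC/DIABLO. The record describes the construct as wild type, while also listing an L1332V substitution relative to the reference sequence. It is intended for expressing FLAG-BIRC6 in mammalian cells, and the associated work concerned structures of BIRC6 bound to its client proteins.
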