Addgene plasmid #197973: pDEST_CMV_N_Flag_BIRC6
Purpose: Mammalian cell expression of wt FLAG-BIRC6
Depositing lab: Eric Fischer. Depositing organization: Dana-Farber Cancer Institute. Publication: Structures of BIRC6-client complexes provide a mechanism of SMAC-mediated release of caspases. Hunkeler M, Jin CY, Fischer ES. Science. 2023 Mar 17;379(6637):1105-1111. doi: 10.1126/science.ade5750. Epub 2023 Feb 9. PubMed 36758104.
Backbone
  Vector backbone: pDEST_CMV_N_FLAG
  Vector type: Mammalian Expression
Growth in bacteria
  Bacterial resistance: Ampicillin, 100 μg/mL
  Growth temperature: 37°C
  Growth strain: DH5alpha
  Copy number: High Copy
Gene/Insert
  Gene/Insert name: BIRC6 (alt names: BRUCE; APOLLON)
  Species: H. sapiens (human)
  Insert size (bp): 14571
  Mutation: L1332V
  Entrez Gene: BIRC6 (a.k.a. APOLLON, BRUCE)
  Tag / fusion protein: FLAG (N terminal on insert)
  Cloning method: Gateway Cloning
Terms and licenses: Academic/Nonprofit Terms; Industry Terms: Not Available to Industry
Depositor comments: Electroporation recommended. Please visit https://www.biorxiv.org/content/10.1101/2022.08.19.504532v1 for bioRxiv preprint.
How to cite: pDEST_CMV_N_Flag_BIRC6 was a gift from Eric Fischer (Addgene plasmid # 197973 ; http://n2t.net/addgene:197973 ; RRID:Addgene_197973)
